Addgene plasmid #147760: pCIneo-lambdaN-HA-HsPNRC2_V
Purpose: Mammalian Expression of HsPNRC2
Depositing lab: Elisa Izaurralde. Depositing organization: Max Planck Institute for Developmental Biology. Publication: The SMG5-SMG7 heterodimer directly recruits the CCR4-NOT deadenylase complex to mRNAs containing nonsense codons via interaction with POP2. Loh B, Jonas S, Izaurralde E. Genes Dev. 2013 Oct 1;27(19):2125-38. doi: 10.1101/gad.226951.113. PubMed 24115769.
Backbone
  Vector backbone: pCI-neo
  Vector type: Mammalian Expression
Growth in bacteria
  Bacterial resistance: Ampicillin, 100 μg/mL
  Growth temperature: 37°C
  Growth strain: DH5alpha
  Copy number: High Copy
Gene/Insert
  Gene/Insert name: HsPNRC2
  Species: H. sapiens (human)
  Entrez Gene: PNRC2
  Cloning method: Unknown
Terms and licenses: Academic/Nonprofit Terms; Industry Terms: Not Available to Industry
Depositor comments: ORF extracted from NCBI NM_017761.3 Plasmids from this collection were made available to the research community and donated after the lab closed. Please note that the sequence provided by the depositing laboratory may be theoretical/predicted or based on Sanger sequencing results. There may be discrepancies between sequencing results obtained by Addgene and the depositor sequence. If an Addgene verified sequence is not available, please contact before placing your order to request that our lab fully sequence the plasmid.
How to cite: pCIneo-lambdaN-HA-HsPNRC2_V was a gift from Elisa Izaurralde (Addgene plasmid # 147760 ; http://n2t.net/addgene:147760 ; RRID:Addgene_147760)
