[The description below was written by a language model from this plasmid's Addgene catalogue record and pLannotate feature annotations shown in this document.]
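Description:
pCIneo-lambdaN-HA-HsPNRC2_V is a mammalian expression plasmid of about 6 kb built on the pCI-neo backbone, designed to produce human PNRC2 as an N-terminally tagged fusion protein. In bacteria it is maintained as a high-copy plasmid through a ColE1/pUC-type origin and selected with ampicillin via the β-lactamase gene. An f1 origin is also present, allowing single-stranded DNA production. For mammalian cells the backbone carries a neomycin phosphotransferase cassette driven by the SV40 enhancer/early promoter and ended by a synthetic poly(A) signal, which permits G418 selection of stable transfectants.

The expression unit consists of the CMV immediate-early enhancer and promoter followed by a chimeric β-globin/immunoglobulin intron, which generally improves transcript processing and expression. A T7 promoter lies just upstream of the coding region. The open reading frame begins with a short fragment of the bacteriophage lambda N protein, followed by a short match to the HA epitope (consistent in length with a single HA copy) and then the PNRC2 coding sequence, which the depositor states was taken from an NCBI reference transcript. An SV40 polyadenylation signal lies downstream.

The lambda N peptide binds boxB RNA hairpins, so fusions of this kind are typically used in tethering assays, in which the protein is artificially recruited to a boxB-containing reporter mRNA to test its effect on mRNA stability or translation. The HA tag allows detection or immunoprecipitation. PNRC2 is annotated as linking the nonsense-mediated decay machinery to the decapping complex, which fits the associated study of mRNA decay factor recruitment. The record itself states the purpose only as mammalian expression of HsPNRC2, and the depositor notes that the supplied sequence may be theoretical.
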