Features (pLannotate 1.2.2; 21 found; start..end, strand, type, name):
    140..517     +  enhancer       CMV enhancer: human cytomegalovirus immediate early enhancer
    518..729     +  promoter       CMV promoter: human cytomegalovirus (CMV) immediate early promoter
    890..1022    +  intron         chimeric intron: chimera between introns from human β-globin and immunoglobulin heavy chain genes
   1067..1085    +  promoter       T7 promoter: promoter for bacteriophage T7 RNA polymerase
   1104..1169    +  CDS            N (fragment): REGN_LAMBD - Experimental evidence at protein level: Swiss-Prot protein existence level 1. Plays a role as a transcriptional antitermination factor that allows the virus to initiate its lytic phase. Activates expression of the delayed viral early genes by modifying host RNA polymerase (RNAP) into a form that is resistant to termination signals. This antitermination function requires the host NusA protein which serves to stabilize the interaction between antitermination protein N and host RNA polymerase. From Escherichia phage lambda (Bacteriophage lambda).
   1194..1220    +  CDS            3xHA (fragment): three tandem HA epitope tags
   1233..1649    +  CDS            PNRC2: PNRC2_HUMAN - Experimental evidence at protein level: Swiss-Prot protein existence level 1. Involved in nonsense-mediated mRNA decay (NMD) by acting as a bridge between the mRNA decapping complex and the NMD machinery (PubMed:19150429). May act by targeting the NMD machinery to the P-body and recruiting the decapping machinery to aberrant mRNAs (PubMed:19150429). Required for UPF1/RENT1 localization to the P-body (PubMed:19150429). Plays a role in glucocorticoid receptor-mediated mRNA degradation by interacting with the glucocorticoid receptor NR3C1 in a ligand-dependent manner when it is boun
   1664..1681    -  promoter       T3 promoter (fragment): promoter for bacteriophage T3 RNA polymerase
   1699..1820    -  polyA_signal   SV40 poly(A) signal: SV40 polyadenylation signal
   1843..1911    -  CDS            large T antigen (fragment): large T antigen from SV40 (simian virus 40)
   1935..2002    +  CDS            lacZα (fragment): LacZα fragment of β-galactosidase; lacZ fragment
   2006..2434    +  rep_origin     f1 ori (sequence partly withheld): f1 bacteriophage origin of replication; arrow indicates direction of (+) strand synthesis
   2462..2513    -  misc_feature   bom (fragment): basis of mobility region from pBR322
   2578..2935    +  promoter       SV40 promoter: SV40 enhancer and early promoter
   2986..3777    +  CDS            neo: KKA2_KLEPN - Also known as kan, nptII. Experimental evidence at protein level: Swiss-Prot protein existence level 1. Resistance to kanamycin, neomycin, paromomycin, ribostamycin, butirosin and gentamicin B. From Klebsiella pneumoniae.
   3844..3892    +  polyA_signal   poly(A) signal: synthetic polyadenylation signal
   3912..3966    -  misc_feature   bom (fragment): basis of mobility region from pBR322
   4068..4103    -  CDS            rop (fragment): Rop protein, which maintains plasmids at low copy number; rop
   4198..4302    +  promoter       AmpR promoter: bla
   4303..5163    +  CDS            AmpR: β-lactamase; bla; confers resistance to ampicillin, carbenicillin, and related antibiotics
   5334..5922    +  rep_origin     ori: high-copy-number ColE1/pMB1/pBR322/pUC origin of replication
>Addgene plasmid #147760 | pCIneo-lambdaN-HA-HsPNRC2_V | depositor full sequence | sequence record 290207 | Full Sequence
TCAATATTGGCCATTAGCCATATTATTCATTGGTTATATAGCATAAATCAATATTGGCTATTGGCCATTG
CATACGTTGTATCTATATCATAATATGTACATTTATATTGGCTCATGTCCAATATGACCGCCATGTTGGC
ATTGATTATTGACTAGTTATTAATAGTAATCAATTACGGGGTCATTAGTTCATAGCCCATATATGGAGTT
CCGCGTTACATAACTTACGGTAAATGGCCCGCCTGGCTGACCGCCCAACGACCCCCGCCCATTGACGTCA
ATAATGACGTATGTTCCCATAGTAACGCCAATAGGGACTTTCCATTGACGTCAATGGGTGGAGTATTTAC
GGTAAACTGCCCACTTGGCAGTACATCAAGTGTATCATATGCCAAGTCCGCCCCCTATTGACGTCAATGA
CGGTAAATGGCCCGCCTGGCATTATGCCCAGTACATGACCTTACGGGACTTTCCTACTTGGCAGTACATC
TACGTATTAGTCATCGCTATTACCATGGTGATGCGGTTTTGGCAGTACACCAATGGGCGTGGATAGCGGT
TTGACTCACGGGGATTTCCAAGTCTCCACCCCATTGACGTCAATGGGAGTTTGTTTTGGCACCAAAATCA
ACGGGACTTTCCAAAATGTCGTAACAACTGCGATCGCCCGCCCCGTTGACGCAAATGGGCGGTAGGCGTG
TACGGTGGGAGGTCTATATAAGCAGAGCTCGTTTAGTGAACCGTCAGATCACTAGAAGCTTTATTGCGGT
AGTTTATCACAGTTAAATTGCTAACGCAGTCAGTGCTTCTGACACAACAGTCTCGAACTTAAGCTGCAGT
GACTCTCTTAAGGTAGCCTTGCAGAAGTTGGTCGTGAGGCACTGGGCAGGTAAGTATCAAGGTTACAAGA
CAGGTTTAAGGAGACCAATAGAAACTGGGCTTGTCGAGACAGAGAAGACTCTTGCGTTTCTGATAGGCAC
CTATTGGTCTTACTGACATCCACTTTGCCTTTCTCTCCACAGGTGTCCACTCCCAGTTCAATTACAGCTC
TTAAGGCTAGAGTACTTAATACGACTCACTATAGGCTAGCAATTGCGGCCACCATGGACGCACAAACACG
ACGACGTGAGCGTCGCGCTGAGAAACAAGCTCAATGGAAAGCTGCAAACGGTGGATCTCCTCCACATATG
GCTTACCCATACGATGTTCCAGATTACGCTCCTCCACTCGAGATGGGTGGTGGAGAGAGGTATAACATTC
CAGCCCCTCAATCTAGAAATGTTAGTAAGAACCAACAACAGCTTAACAGACAGAAGACCAAGGAACAGAA
TTCCCAGATGAAGATTGTTCATAAGAAAAAAGAAAGAGGACATGGTTATAACTCATCAGCAGCTGCCTGG
CAGGCCATGCAAAATGGGGGGAAGAACAAAAATTTTCCAAATAATCAAAGTTGGAATTCTAGCTTATCAG
GTCCCAGGTTACTTTTTAAATCTCAAGCTAATCAGAACTATGCTGGTGCCAAATTTAGTGAGCCGCCATC
ACCAAGTGTTCTTCCCAAACCACCAAGCCACTGGGTCCCTGTTTCCTTTAATCCTTCAGATAAGGAAATA
ATGACATTTCAACTTAAAACCTTACTTAAAGTACAGGTATAAGCGGCCGCTTCCCTTTAGTGAGGGTTAA
TGCTTCGAGCAGACATGATAAGATACATTGATGAGTTTGGACAAACCACAACTAGAATGCAGTGAAAAAA
ATGCTTTATTTGTGAAATTTGTGATGCTATTGCTTTATTTGTAACCATTATAAGCTGCAATAAACAAGTT
AACAACAACAATTGCATTCATTTTATGTTTCAGGTTCAGGGGGAGATGTGGGAGGTTTTTTAAAGCAAGT
AAAACCTCTACAAATGTGGTAAAATCCGATAAGGATCGATCCGGGCTGGCGTAATAGCGAAGAGGCCCGC
ACCGATCGCCCTTCCCAACAGTTGCGCAGCCTGAATGGCGAATGG
[124 nt withheld, positions 2006-2129]
C
[91 nt withheld, positions 2131-2221]
A
[49 nt withheld, positions 2223-2271]
CCTTTGACGTTGGAGTCCACGTTCTTT
[37 nt withheld, positions 2299-2335]
ACCCTATCTCGGTCTATTCTTTTGATTTATAAGGGATTTTGCCGATTTCGGCCTATTGGTTAAAAAATGA
GCTGATTTAACAAAAATTTAACGCGAATTTTAACAAAATATTAACGCTTACAATTTCCTGATGCGGTATT
TTCTCCTTACGCATCTGTGCGGTATTTCACACCGCATACGCGGATCTGCGCAGCACCATGGCCTGAAATA
ACCTCTGAAAGAGGAACTTGGTTAGGTACCTTCTGAGGCGGAAAGAACCAGCTGTGGAATGTGTGTCAGT
TAGGGTGTGGAAAGTCCCCAGGCTCCCCAGCAGGCAGAAGTATGCAAAGCATGCATCTCAATTAGTCAGC
AACCAGGTGTGGAAAGTCCCCAGGCTCCCCAGCAGGCAGAAGTATGCAAAGCATGCATCTCAATTAGTCA
GCAACCATAGTCCCGCCCCTAACTCCGCCCATCCCGCCCCTAACTCCGCCCAGTTCCGCCCATTCTCCGC
CCCATGGCTGACTAATTTTTTTTATTTATGCAGAGGCCGAGGCCGCCTCGGCCTCTGAGCTATTCCAGAA
GTAGTGAGGAGGCTTTTTTGGAGGCCTAGGCTTTTGCAAAAAGCTTGATTCTTCTGACACAACAGTCTCG
AACTTAAGGCTAGAGCCACCATGATTGAACAAGATGGATTGCACGCAGGTTCTCCGGCCGCTTGGGTGGA
GAGGCTATTCGGCTATGACTGGGCACAACAGACAATCGGCTGCTCTGATGCCGCCGTGTTCCGGCTGTCA
GCGCAGGGGCGCCCGGTTCTTTTTGTCAAGACCGACCTGTCCGGTGCCCTGAATGAACTGCAGGACGAGG
CAGCGCGGCTATCGTGGCTGGCCACGACGGGCGTTCCTTGCGCAGCTGTGCTCGACGTTGTCACTGAAGC
GGGAAGGGACTGGCTGCTATTGGGCGAAGTGCCGGGGCAGGATCTCCTGTCATCTCACCTTGCTCCTGCC
GAGAAAGTATCCATCATGGCTGATGCAATGCGGCGGCTGCATACGCTTGATCCGGCTACCTGCCCATTCG
ACCACCAAGCGAAACATCGCATCGAGCGAGCACGTACTCGGATGGAAGCCGGTCTTGTCGATCAGGATGA
TCTGGACGAAGAGCATCAGGGGCTCGCGCCAGCCGAACTGTTCGCCAGGCTCAAGGCGCGCATGCCCGAC
GGCGAGGATCTCGTCGTGACCCATGGCGATGCCTGCTTGCCGAATATCATGGTGGAAAATGGCCGCTTTT
CTGGATTCATCGACTGTGGCCGGCTGGGTGTGGCGGACCGCTATCAGGACATAGCGTTGGCTACCCGTGA
TATTGCTGAAGAGCTTGGCGGCGAATGGGCTGACCGCTTCCTCGTGCTTTACGGTATCGCCGCTCCCGAT
TCGCAGCGCATCGCCTTCTATCGCCTTCTTGACGAGTTCTTCTGAGCGGGACTCTGGGGTTCGAAATGAC
CGACCAAGCGACGCCCAACCTGCCATCACGATGGCCGCAATAAAATATCTTTATTTTCATTACATCTGTG
TGTTGGTTTTTTGTGTGAATCGATAGCGATAAGGATCCGCGTATGGTGCACTCTCAGTACAATCTGCTCT
GATGCCGCATAGTTAAGCCAGCCCCGACACCCGCCAACACCCGCTGACGCGCCCTGACGGGCTTGTCTGC
TCCCGGCATCCGCTTACAGACAAGCTGTGACCGTCTCCGGGAGCTGCATGTGTCAGAGGTTTTCACCGTC
ATCACCGAAACGCGCGAGACGAAAGGGCCTCGTGATACGCCTATTTTTATAGGTTAATGTCATGATAATA
ATGGTTTCTTAGACGTCAGGTGGCACTTTTCGGGGAAATGTGCGCGGAACCCCTATTTGTTTATTTTTCT
AAATACATTCAAATATGTATCCGCTCATGAGACAATAACCCTGATAAATGCTTCAATAATATTGAAAAAG
GAAGAGTATGAGTATTCAACATTTCCGTGTCGCCCTTATTCCCTTTTTTGCGGCATTTTGCCTTCCTGTT
TTTGCTCACCCAGAAACGCTGGTGAAAGTAAAAGATGCTGAAGATCAGTTGGGTGCACGAGTGGGTTACA
TCGAACTGGATCTCAACAGCGGTAAGATCCTTGAGAGTTTTCGCCCCGAAGAACGTTTTCCAATGATGAG
CACTTTTAAAGTTCTGCTATGTGGCGCGGTATTATCCCGTATTGACGCCGGGCAAGAGCAACTCGGTCGC
CGCATACACTATTCTCAGAATGACTTGGTTGAGTACTCACCAGTCACAGAAAAGCATCTTACGGATGGCA
TGACAGTAAGAGAATTATGCAGTGCTGCCATAACCATGAGTGATAACACTGCGGCCAACTTACTTCTGAC
AACGATCGGAGGACCGAAGGAGCTAACCGCTTTTTTGCACAACATGGGGGATCATGTAACTCGCCTTGAT
CGTTGGGAACCGGAGCTGAATGAAGCCATACCAAACGACGAGCGTGACACCACGATGCCTGTAGCAATGG
CAACAACGTTGCGCAAACTATTAACTGGCGAACTACTTACTCTAGCTTCCCGGCAACAATTAATAGACTG
GATGGAGGCGGATAAAGTTGCAGGACCACTTCTGCGCTCGGCCCTTCCGGCTGGCTGGTTTATTGCTGAT
AAATCTGGAGCCGGTGAGCGTGGGTCTCGCGGTATCATTGCAGCACTGGGGCCAGATGGTAAGCCCTCCC
GTATCGTAGTTATCTACACGACGGGGAGTCAGGCAACTATGGATGAACGAAATAGACAGATCGCTGAGAT
AGGTGCCTCACTGATTAAGCATTGGTAACTGTCAGACCAAGTTTACTCATATATACTTTAGATTGATTTA
AAACTTCATTTTTAATTTAAAAGGATCTAGGTGAAGATCCTTTTTGATAATCTCATGACCAAAATCCCTT
AACGTGAGTTTTCGTTCCACTGAGCGTCAGACCCCGTAGAAAAGATCAAAGGATCTTCTTGAGATCCTTT
TTTTCTGCGCGTAATCTGCTGCTTGCAAACAAAAAAACCACCGCTACCAGCGGTGGTTTGTTTGCCGGAT
CAAGAGCTACCAACTCTTTTTCCGAAGGTAACTGGCTTCAGCAGAGCGCAGATACCAAATACTGTTCTTC
TAGTGTAGCCGTAGTTAGGCCACCACTTCAAGAACTCTGTAGCACCGCCTACATACCTCGCTCTGCTAAT
CCTGTTACCAGTGGCTGCTGCCAGTGGCGATAAGTCGTGTCTTACCGGGTTGGACTCAAGACGATAGTTA
CCGGATAAGGCGCAGCGGTCGGGCTGAACGGGGGGTTCGTGCACACAGCCCAGCTTGGAGCGAACGACCT
ACACCGAACTGAGATACCTACAGCGTGAGCTATGAGAAAGCGCCACGCTTCCCGAAGGGAGAAAGGCGGA
CAGGTATCCGGTAAGCGGCAGGGTCGGAACAGGAGAGCGCACGAGGGAGCTTCCAGGGGGAAACGCCTGG
TATCTTTATAGTCCTGTCGGGTTTCGCCACCTCTGACTTGAGCGTCGATTTTTGTGATGCTCGTCAGGGG
GGCGGAGCCTATGGAAAAACGCCAGCAACGCGGCCTTTTTACGGTTCCTGGCCTTTTGCTGGCCTTTTGC
TCACATGGCTCGACAGATCT
